>Addgene plasmid #224846 | pUBC(k)-AT4G33650-mKOk | addgene full sequence | sequence record 447308 | Addgene NGS Result
TACCCGACGAGTCAGTAATAAACGGCGTCAAAGTGGTTGCAGCCGGCACACACGAGTCGTGTTTATCAAC
TCAAAGCACAAATACTTTTCCTCAACCTAAAAATAAGGCAATTAGCCAAAAACAACTTTGCGTGTAAACA
ACGCTCAATACACGTGTCATTTTATTATTAGCTATTGCTTCACCGCCTTAGCTTTCTCGTGACCTAGTCG
TCCTCGTCTTTTCTTCTTCTTCTTCTATAAAACAATACCCAAAGAGCTCTTCTTCTTCACAATTCAGATT
TCAATTTCTCAAAATCTTAAAAACTTTCTCTCAATTCTCTCTACCGTGATCAAGGTAAATTTCTGTGTTC
CTTATTCTCTCAAAATCTTCGATTTTGTTTTCGTTCGATCCCAATTTCGTATATGTTCTTTGGTTTAGAT
TCTGTTAATCTTAGATCGAAGACGATTTTCTGGGTTTGATCGTTAGATATCATCTTAATTCTCGATTAGG
GTTTCATAGATATCATCCGATTTGTTCAAATAATTTGAGTTTTGTCGAATAATTACTCTTCGATTTGTGA
TTTCTATCTAGATCTGGTGTTAGTTTCTAGTTTGTGCGATCGAATTTGTAGATTAATCTGAGTTTTTCTG
ATTAACACTCGAGTGCGGGATCCTCTAGAGGGCCCATCACAAGTTTGTACAAAAAAGCAGGCTTCACCAT
GACTATTGAAGAAGTTTCCGGTGAGACTCCTCCGTCTACGCCTCCTTCTTCTTCTACGCCTTCTCCGTCT
TCCTCCACCACCAACGCCGCGCCGTTGGGATCCTCTGTGATTCCGATTGTAAACAAGCTACAAGACATAT
TCGCTCAGCTCGGAAGCCAGTCTACGATCGCGCTTCCTCAGGTTGTTGTTGTTGGAAGCCAAAGCAGTGG
CAAGTCTAGCGTCCTTGAAGCACTCGTCGGCCGTGACTTTCTCCCTCGTGGTAATGATATCTGCACGCGT
CGTCCTCTTGTTCTCCAGCTCCTCCAGACTAAAAGCCGCGCTAATGGCGGATCCGATGATGAGTGGGGGG
AGTTTCGTCACCTTCCTGAAACTCGTTTCTATGATTTCTCTGAGATTCGTCGAGAAATTGAGGCTGAGAC
GAATAGATTAGTTGGAGAGAACAAAGGTGTAGCAGATACACAGATTCGTCTTAAAATTTCTTCACCTAAT
GTATTGAACATCACGCTTGTGGATCTGCCTGGTATTACCAAGGTGCCAGTTGGTGACCAGCCATCCGACA
TTGAAGCACGTATAAGAACGATGATCTTGTCTTACATCAAGCAAGATACTTGCTTGATATTGGCTGTTAC
CCCTGCTAATACCGATCTAGCAAACTCTGATGCCCTTCAAATTGCTAGCATTGTAGATCCTGATGGTCAC
AGAACGATAGGTGTAATCACAAAGTTGGATATTATGGACAAAGGTACTGATGCTCGAAAACTCCTTCTTG
GAAATGTTGTTCCTCTTCGACTTGGATACGTGGGAGTTGTAAATCGTTGCCAGGAGGATATTTTGCTAAA
CCGCACAGTCAAGGAAGCACTTCTCGCAGAGGAGAAGTTCTTCCGGAGTCACCCGGTTTACCATGGTCTT
GCCGATCGTTTGGGTGTTCCTCAGCTAGCAAAGAAGTTAAATCAGATCCTTGTTCAACATATCAAGGTCT
TGCTTCCGGATTTGAAGTCGCGGATAAGTAATGCTTTGGTTGCTACAGCAAAAGAGCATCAGAGCTATGG
TGAATTAACAGAATCAAGGGCTGGGCAAGGAGCTCTTCTCCTCAACTTTCTCTCCAAATACTGTGAAGCA
TACTCTTCATTGCTGGAAGGGAAAAGTGAAGAAATGTCTACGTCAGAGCTCTCTGGAGGAGCAAGAATTC
ACTATATTTTCCAGTCAATCTTTGTTAAGAGTTTGGAGGAGGTTGATCCATGCGAGGACTTGACAGATGA
TGATATTCGGACTGCAATTCAGAATGCAACTGGTCCAAGATCTGCATTATTTGTTCCAGATGTTCCATTT
GAAGTTCTTGTTAGGAGGCAGATATCTCGTTTGTTAGATCCTAGCCTTCAGTGTGCCCGGTTCATTTTTG
AAGAGCTAATAAAGATTAGCCATAGATGTATGATGAATGAGTTACAACGATTTCCAGTCCTACGAAAGCG
CATGGATGAGGTTATCGGGGATTTCCTGCGAGAAGGTCTTGAACCCTCAGAAGCAATGATCGGGGATATC
ATTGATATGGAGATGGATTACATAAACACTTCACATCCAAATTTTATTGGTGGAACCAAGGCCGTGGAAG
CTGCAATGCATCAAGTGAAGTCTTCGAGGATTCCCCATCCTGTGGCACGACCAAAGGACACTGTGGAGCC
TGATAGAACATCTTCTTCCACGAGTCAAGTGAAATCTAGATCGTTTCTCGGCAGGCAAGCTAATGGAATT
GTTACTGATCAGGGAGTTGTATCTGCAGATGCTGAAAAAGCTCAACCTGCTGCAAATGCGAGTGATACAA
GGTGGGGTATCCCTTCAATTTTCCGAGGGGGTGATACTAGAGCAGTTACTAAAGATAGCTTATTAAACAA
ACCATTCAGTGAAGCTGTTGAGGATATGTCTCACAACTTATCCATGATCTATCTAAAGGAGCCCCCAGCT
GTCTTGAGGCCAACCGAAACCCATTCAGAACAGGAAGCAGTTGAGATTCAGATAACAAAGCTGTTACTAA
GATCATACTATGACATTGTAAGGAAGAATATTGAGGACTCGGTACCAAAAGCAATCATGCATTTCCTGGT
AAACCACACAAAACGTGAGCTGCATAACGTCTTCATCAAGAAGCTTTACAGGGAGAACTTGTTTGAAGAA
ATGTTGCAAGAGCCAGATGAGATAGCAGTTAAGAGGAAACGCACACAAGAGACTCTCCACGTTCTTCAGC
AAGCTTACAGGACACTAGATGAGTTGCCACTGGAAGCAGATTCGGTGTCAGCAGGAATGTCAAAACATCA
GGAGTTACTGACATCTTCAAAGTATTCGACAAGCAGCTCATACTCGGCATCTCCAAGTACGACAAGAAGA
TCGAGAAGAGCAGGAGATCAACACCAAAATGGATACGGATTCCACCCAGCTTTCTTGTACAAAGTGGTGA
TGGGACGTCCGCGGAGATCTACGCGTGTCGACTCGAGATATCCAACTAGTATGGTGAGCGTTATCAAGCC
TGAGATGAAGATGAGGTACTACATGGACGGAAGCGTGAACGGACACGAGTTCACTATTGAAGGCGAAGGT
ACTGGAAGGCCTTACGAGGGACATCAAGAGATGACTCTCAGAGTGACCATGGCTGAAGGTGGACCTATGC
CTTTCGCTTTCGATCTCGTGTCTCACGTGTTCTGCTACGGACACAGAGTGTTCACTAAGTACCCTGAAGA
GATCCCGGACTACTTCAAGCAAGCTTTCCCTGAGGGACTCTCTTGGGAGAGATCTTTGGAATTCGAGGAC
GGTGGATCCGCTTCTGTGTCTGCTCATATCTCTCTCAGGGGCAACACCTTCTACCACAAGAGCAAGTTTA
CCGGGGTGAACTTCCCTGCTGATGGACCGATCATGCAGAACCAGTCTGTTGATTGGGAGCCGTCTACTGA
GAAGATCACCGCTTCTGATGGTGTGCTCAAGGGTGATGTGACCATGTACCTTAAGCTCGAAGGTGGTGGA
AACCACAAGTGCCAGTTCAAGACTACCTACAAGGCCGCCAAAGAAATCCTCGAGATGCCTGGTGATCACT
ACATCGGACATAGGCTCGTGAGAAAGACCGAGGGAAACATCACTGAGCAGGTTGAGGATGCTGTGGCTCA
TTCTCAATTGTTATAAGCGGCCATGCTAGAGTCCGCAAAAATCACCAGTCTCTCTCTACAAATCTATCTC
TCTCTATTTTTCTCCAGAATAATGTGTGAGTAGTTCCCAGATAAGGGAATTAGGGTTCTTATAGGGTTTC
GCTCATGTGTTGAGCATATAAGAAACCCTTAGTATGTATTTGTATTTGTAAAATACTTCTATCAATAAAA
TTTCTAATTCCTAAAACCAAAATCCAGTGACCTGCAGGCATGCAAGCTAGCTTACTAGTGATGCATATTC
TATAGTGTCACCTAAATCTGCGGCCGCACTAGTGATATCCCGCGGCCATGGCGGCCGGGAGCATGCGACG
TCGGGCCCAATTCGCCCTATAGTGAGTCGTATTACAATTCACTGGCCGTCGTTTTACAACGTCGTGACTG
GGAAAACCCTGGCGTTACCCAACTTAATCGCCTTGCAGCACATCCCCCTTTCGCCAGCTGGCGTAATAGC
GAAGAGGCCCGCACCGATCGCCCTTCCCAACAGTTGCGCAGCCTGAATGGCGAATGGAAATTGTAAGCGT
TAATGGGTTTCTGGAGTTTAATGAGCTAAGCACATACGTCAGAAACCATTATTGCGCGTTCAAAAGTCGC
CTAAGGTCACTATCAGCTAGCAAATATTTCTTGTCAAAAATGCTCCACTGACGTTCCATAAATTCCCCTC
GGTATCCAATTAGAGTCTCATATTCACTCTCAATCCAAATAATCTGCAATGGCAATTACCTTATCCGCAA
CTTCTTTACCTATTTCCGCCCGGATCCGGGCAGGTTCTCCGGCCGCTTGGGTGGAGAGGCTATTCGGCTA
TGACTGGGCACAACAGACAATCGGCTGCTCTGATGCCGCCGTGTTCCGGCTGTCAGCGCAGGGGCGCCCG
GTTCTTTTTGTCAAGACCGACCTGTCCGGTGCCCTGAATGAACTGCAGGACGAGGCAGCGCGGCTATCGT
GGCTGGCCACGACGGGCGTTCCTTGCGCAGCTGTGCTCGACGTTGTCACTGAAGCGGGAAGGGACTGGCT
GCTATTGGGCGAAGTGCCGGGGCAGGATCTCCTGTCATCTCACCTTGCTCCTGCCGAGAAAGTATCCATC
ATGGCTGATGCAATGCGGCGGCTGCATACGCTTGATCCGGCTACCTGCCCATTCGACCACCAAGCGAAAC
ATCGCATCGAGCGAGCACGTACTCGGATGGAAGCCGGTCTTGTCGATCAGGATGATCTGGACGAAGAGCA
TCAGGGGCTCGCGCCAGCCGAACTGTTCGCCAGGCTCAAGGCGCGCATGCCCGACGGCGAGGATCTCGTC
GTGACCCATGGCGATGCCTGCTTGCCGAATATCATGGTGGAAAATGGCCGCTTTTCTGGATTCATCGACT
GTGGCCGGCTGGGTGTGGCGGACCGCTATCAGGACATAGCGTTGGCTACCCGTGATATTGCTGAAGAGCT
TGGCGGCGAATGGGCTGACCGCTTCCTCGTGCTTTACGGTATCGCCGCTCCCGATTCGCAGCGCATCGCC
TTCTATCGCCTTCTTGACGAGTTCTTCTGAGCGGGACTCTGGGGTTCGAAATGACCGACCAAGCGACGCC
CAACCTGCCATCACGAGATTTCGATTCCACCGCCGCCTTCTATGAAAGGTTGGGCTTCGGAATCGTTTTC
CGGGACGCCGGCTGGATGATCCTCCAGCGCGGGGATCTCATGCTGGAGTTCTTCGCCCACCCCGATCCAA
CACTTACGTTTGCAACGTCCAAGAGCAAATAGACCACGAACGCCGGAAGGTTGCCGCAGCGTGTGGATTG
CGTCTCAATTCTCTCTTGCAGGAATGCAATGATGAATATGATACTGACTATGAAACTTTGAGGGAATACT
GCCTAGCACCGTCACCTCATAACGTGCATCATGCATGCCCTGACAACATGGAACATCGCTATTTTTCTGA
AGAATTATGCTCGTTGGAGGATGTCGCGGCAATTGCAGCTATTGCCAAAATCGAAATACCCCTCACGCAT
GCATTCATCAATATTATTCATGCGGGGAAAGGCAAGATTAATCCAACTGGCAAATCATCCAGCGTGATTG
GTAACTTCAGTTCCAGCGACTTGATTCGTTTTGGTGCTACCCACGTTTTCAATAAGGACGAGATGGTGGA
GTAAAGAAGGAGTGCGTCGAAGCAGATCGTTCAAACATTTGGCAATAAAGTTTCTTAAGATTGAATCCTG
TTGCCGGTCTTGCGATGATTATCATATAATTTCTGTTGAATTACGTTAAGCATGTAATAATTAACATGTA
ATGCATGACGTTATTTATGAGATGGGTTTTTATGATTAGAGTCCCGCAATTATACATTTAATACGCGATA
GAAAACAAAATATAGCGCGCAAACTAGGATAAATTATCGCGCGCGGTGTCATCTATGTTACTAGATCGAC
CGGCATGCAAGCTGATAATTCAATTCGGCGTTAATTCAGTACATTAAAAACGTCCGCAATGTGTTATTAA
GTTGTCTAAGCGTCAATTTGTTTACACCACAATATATCCTGCCACCAGCCAGCCAACAGCTCCCCGACCG
GCAGCTCGGCACAAAATCACCACTCGATACAGGCAGCCCATCAGTCCGGGACGGCGTCAGCGGGAGAGCC
GTTGTAAGGCGGCAGACTTTGCTCATGTTACCGATGCTATTCGGAAGAACGGCAACTAAGCTGCCGGGTT
TGAAACACGGATGATCTCGCGGAGGGTAGCATGTTGATTGTAACGATGACAGAGCGTTGCTGCCTGTGAT
CAATTCGGGCACGAACCCAGTGGACATAAGCCTGTTCGGTTCGTAAGCTGTAATGCAAGTAGCGTATGCG
CTCACGCAACTGGTCCAGAACCTTGACCGAACGCAGCGGTGGTAACGGCGCAGTGGCGGTTTTCATGGCT
TGTTATGACTGTTTTTTTGGGGTACAGTCTATGCCTCGGGCATCCAAGCAGCAAGCGCGTTACGCCGTGG
GTCGATGTTTGATGTTATGGAGCAGCAACGATGTTACGCAGCAGGGCAGTCGCCCTAAAACAAAGTTAAA
CATCATGGGGGAAGCGGTGATCGCCGAAGTATCGACTCAACTATCAGAGGTAGTTGGCGTCATCGAGCGC
CATCTCGAACCGACGTTGCTGGCCGTACATTTGTACGGCTCCGCAGTGGATGGCGGCCTGAAGCCACACA
GTGATATTGATTTGCTGGTTACGGTGACCGTAAGGCTTGATGAAACAACGCGGCGAGCTTTGATCAACGA
CCTTTTGGAAACTTCGGCTTCCCCTGGAGAGAGCGAGATTCTCCGCGCTGTAGAAGTCACCATTGTTGTG
CACGACGACATCATTCCGTGGCGTTATCCAGCTAAGCGCGAACTGCAATTTGGAGAATGGCAGCGCAATG
ACATTCTTGCAGGTATCTTCGAGCCAGCCACGATCGACATTGATCTGGCTATCTTGCTGACAAAAGCAAG
AGAACATAGCGTTGCCTTGGTAGGTCCAGCGGCGGAGGAACTCTTTGATCCGGTTCCTGAACAGGATCTA
TTTGAGGCGCTAAATGAAACCTTAACGCTATGGAACTCGCCGCCCGACTGGGCTGGCGATGAGCGAAATG
TAGTGCTTACGTTGTCCCGCATTTGGTACAGCGCAGTAACCGGCAAAATCGCGCCGAAGGATGTCGCTGC
CGACTGGGCAATGGAGCGCCTGCCGGCCCAGTATCAGCCCGTCATACTTGAAGCTAGACAGGCTTATCTT
GGACAAGAAGAAGATCGCTTGGCCTCGCGCGCAGATCAGTTGGAAGAATTTGTCCACTACGTGAAAGGCG
AGATCACCAAGGTAGTCGGCAAATAATGTCTAGCTAGAAATTCGTTCAAGCCGACGCCGCTTCGCGGCGC
GGCTTAACTCAAGCGTTAGATGCACTAAGCACATAATTGCTCACAGCCAAACTATCAGGTCAAGTCTGCT
TTTATTATTTTTAAGCGTGCATAATAAGCCCTACACAAATTGGGAGATATATCATGCATGACCAAAATCC
CTTAACGTGAGTTTTCGTTCCACTGAGCGTCAGACCCCGTAGAAAAGATCAAAGGATCTTCTTGAGATCC
TTTTTTTCTGCGCGTAATCTGCTGCTTGCAAACAAAAAAACCACCGCTACCAGCGGTGGTTTGTTTGCCG
GATCAAGAGCTACCAACTCTTTTTCCGAAGGTAACTGGCTTCAGCAGAGCGCAGATACCAAATACTGTCC
TTCTAGTGTAGCCGTAGTTAGGCCACCACTTCAAGAACTCTGTAGCACCGCCTACATACCTCGCTCTGCT
AATCCTGTTACCAGTGGCTGCTGCCAGTGGCGATAAGTCGTGTCTTACCGGGTTGGACTCAAGACGATAG
TTACCGGATAAGGCGCAGCGGTCGGGCTGAACGGGGGGTTCGTGCACACAGCCCAGCTTGGAGCGAACGA
CCTACACCGAACTGAGATACCTACAGCGTGAGCTATGAGAAAGCGCCACGCTTCCCGAAGGGAGAAAGGC
GGACAGGTATCCGGTAAGCGGCAGGGTCGGAACAGGAGAGCGCACGAGGGAGCTTCCAGGGGGAAACGCC
TGGTATCTTTATAGTCCTGTCGGGTTTCGCCACCTCTGACTTGAGCGTCGATTTTTGTGATGCTCGTCAG
GGGGGCGGAGCCTATGGAAAAACGCCAGCAACGCGGCCTTTTTACGGTTCCTGGCCTTTTGCTGGCCTTT
TGCTCACATGTTCTTTCCTGCGTTATCCCCTGATTCTGTGGATAACCGTATTACCGCCTTTGAGTGAGCT
GATACCGCTCGCCGCAGCCGAACGACCGAGCGCAGCGAGTCAGTGAGCGAGGAAGCGGAAGAGCGCCTGA
TGCGGTATTTTCTCCTTACGCATCTGTGCGGTATTTCACACCGCATATGGTGCACTCTCAGTACAATCTG
CTCTGATGCCGCATAGTTAAGCCAGTATACACTCCGCTATCGCTACGTGACTGGGTCATGGCTGCGCCCC
GACACCCGCCAACACCCGCTGACGCGCCCTGACGGGCTTGTCTGCTCCCGGCATCCGCTTACAGACAAGC
TGTGACCGTCTCCGGGAGCTGCATGTGTCAGAGGTTTTCACCGTCATCACCGAAACGCGCGAGGCAGGGT
GCCTTGATGTGGGCGCCGGCGGTCGAGTGGCGACGGCGCGGCTTGTCCGCGCCCTGGTAGATTGCCTGGC
CGTAGGCCAGCCATTTTTGAGCGGCCAGCGGCCGCGATAGGCCGACGCGAAGCGGCGGGGCGTAGGGAGC
GCAGCGACCGAAGGGTAGGCGCTTTTTGCAGCTCTTCGGCTGTGCGCTGGCCAGACAGTTATGCACAGGC
CAGGCGGGTTTTAAGAGTTTTAATAAGTTTTAAAGAGTTTTAGGCGGAAAAATCGCCTTTTTTCTCTTTT
ATATCAGTCACTTACATGTGTGACCGGTTCCCAATGTACGGCTTTGGGTTCCCAATGTACGGGTTCCGGT
TCCCAATGTACGGCTTTGGGTTCCCAATGTACGTGCTATCCACAGGAAAGAGACCTTTTCGACCTTTTTC
CCCTGCTAGGGCAATTTGCCCTAGCATCTGCTCCGTACATTAGGAACCGGCGGATGCTTCGCCCTCGATC
AGGTTGCGGTAGCGCATGACTAGGATCGGGCCAGCCTGCCCCGCCTCCTCCTTCAAATCGTACTCCGGCA
GGTCATTTGACCCGATCAGCTTGCGCACGGTGAAACAGAACTTCTTGAACTCTCCGGCGCTGCCACTGCG
TTCGTAGATCGTCTTGAACAACCATCTGGCTTCTGCCTTGCCTGCGGCGCGGCGTGCCAGGCGGTAGAGA
AAACGGCCGATGCCGGGATCGATCAAAAAGTAATCGGGGTGAACCGTCAGCACGTCCGGGTTCTTGCCTT
CTGTGATCTCGCGGTACATCCAATCAGCTAGCTCGATCTCGATGTACTCCGGCCGCCCGGTTTCGCTCTT
TACGATCTTGTAGCGGCTAATCAAGGCTTCACCCTCGGATACCGTCACCAGGCGGCCGTTCTTGGCCTTC
TTCGTACGCTGCATGGCAACGTGCGTGGTGTTTAACCGAATGCAGGTTTCTACCAGGTCGTCTTTCTGCT
TTCCGCCATCGGCTCGCCGGCAGAACTTGAGTACGTCCGCAACGTGTGGACGGAACACGCGGCCGGGCTT
GTCTCCCTTCCCTTCCCGGTATCGGTTCATGGATTCGGTTAGATGGGAAACCGCCATCAGTACCAGGTCG
TAATCCCACACACTGGCCATGCCGGCCGGCCCTGCGGAAACCTCTACGTGCCCGTCTGGAAGCTCGTAGC
GGATCACCTCGCCAGCTCGTCGGTCACGCTTCGACAGACGGAAAACGGCCACGTCCATGATGCTGCGACT
ATCGCGGGTGCCCACGTCATAGAGCATCGGAACGAAAAAATCTGGTTGCTCGTCGCCCTTGGGCGGCTTC
CTAATCGACGGCGCACCGGCTGCCGGCGGTTGCCGGGATTCTTTGCGGATTCGATCAGCGGCCGCTTGCC
ACGATTCACCGGGGCGTGCTTCTGCCTCGATGCGTTGCCGCTGGGCGGCCTGCGCGGCCTTCAACTTCTC
CACCAGGTCATCACCCAGCGCCGCGCCGATTTGTACCGGGCCGGATGGTTTGCGACCGCTCACGCCGATT
CCTCGGGCTTGGGGGTTCCAGTGCCATTGCAGGGCCGGCAGACAACCCAGCCGCTTACGCCTGGCCAACC
GCCCGTTCCTCCACACATGGGGCATTCCACGGCGTCGGTGCCTGGTTGTTCTTGATTTTCCATGCCGCCT
CCTTTAGCCGCTAAAATTCATCTACTCATTTATTCATTTGCTCATTTACTCTGGTAGCTGCGCGATGTAT
TCAGATAGCAGCTCGGTAATGGTCTTGCCTTGGCGTACCGCGTACATCTTCAGCTTGGTGTGATCCTCCG
CCGGCAACTGAAAGTTGACCCGCTTCATGGCTGGCGTGTCTGCCAGGCTGGCCAACGTTGCAGCCTTGCT
GCTGCGTGCGCTCGGACGGCCGGCACTTAGCGTGTTTGTGCTTTTGCTCATTTTCTCTTTACCTCATTAA
CTCAAATGAGTTTTGATTTAATTTCAGCGGCCAGCGCCTGGACCTCGCGGGCAGCGTCGCCCTCGGGTTC
TGATTCAAGAACGGTTGTGCCGGCGGCGGCAGTGCCTGGGTAGCTCACGCGCTGCGTGATACGGGACTCA
AGAATGGGCAGCTCGTACCCGGCCAGCGCCTCGGCAACCTCACCGCCGATGCGCGTGCCTTTGATCGCCC
GCGACACGACAAAGGCCGCTTGTAGCCTTCCATCCGTGACCTCAATGCGCTGCTTAACCAGCTCCACCAG
GTCGGCGGTGGCCCATATGTCGTAAGGGCTTGGCTGCACCGGAATCAGCACGAAGTCGGCTGCCTTGATC
GCGGACACAGCCAAGTCCGCCGCCTGGGGCGCTCCGTCGATCACTACGAAGTCGCGCCGGCCGATGGCCT
TCACGTCGCGGTCAATCGTCGGGCGGTCGATGCCGACAACGGTTAGCGGTTGATCTTCCCGCACGGCCGC
CCAATCGCGGGCACTGCCCTGGGGATCGGAATCGACTAACAGAACATCGGCCCCGGCGAGTTGCAGGGCG
CGGGCTAGATGGGTTGCGATGGTCGTCTTGCCTGACCCGCCTTTCTGGTTAAGTACAGCGATAACCTTCA
TGCGTTCCCCTTGCGTATTTGTTTATTTACTCATCGCATCATATACGCAGCGACCGCATGACGCAAGCTG
TTTTACTCAAATACACATCACCTTTTTAGACGGCGGCGCTCGGTTTCTTCAGCGGCCAAGCTGGCCGGCC
AGGCCGCCAGCTTGGCATCAGACAAACCGGCCAGGATTTCATGCAGCCGCACGGTTGAGACGTGCGCGGG
CGGCTCGAACACGTACCCGGCCGCGATCATCTCCGCCTCGATCTCTTCGGTAATGAAAAACGGTTCGTCC
TGGCCGTCCTGGTGCGGTTTCATGCTTGTTCCTCTTGGCGTTCATTCTCGGCGGCCGCCAGGGCGTCGGC
CTCGGTCAATGCGTCCTCACGGAAGGCACCGCGCCGCCTGGCCTCGGTGGGCGTCACTTCCTCGCTGCGC
TCAAGTGCGCGGTACAGGGTCGAGCGATGCACGCCAAGCAGTGCAGCCGCCTCTTTCACGGTGCGGCCTT
CCTGGTCGATCAGCTCGCGGGCGTGCGCGATCTGTGCCGGGGTGAGGGTAGGGCGGGGGCCAAACTTCAC
GCCTCGGGCCTTGGCGGCCTCGCGCCCGCTCCGGGTGCGGTCGATGATTAGGGAACGCTCGAACTCGGCA
ATGCCGGCGAACACGGTCAACACCATGCGGCCGGCCGGCGTGGTGGTGTCGGCCCACGGCTCTGCCAGGC
TACGCAGGCCCGCGCCGGCCTCCTGGATGCGCTCGGCAATGTCCAGTAGGTCGCGGGTGCTGCGGGCCAG
GCGGTCTAGCCTGGTCACTGTCACAACGTCGCCAGGGCGTAGGTGGTCAAGCATCCTGGCCAGCTCCGGG
CGGTCGCGCCTGGTGCCGGTGATCTTCTCGGAAAACAGCTTGGTGCAGCCGGCCGCGTGCAGTTCGGCCC
GTTGGTTGGTCAAGTCCTGGTCGTCGGTGCTGACGCGGGCATAGCCCAGCAGGCCAGCGGCGGCGCTCTT
GTTCATGGCGTAATGTCTCCGGTTCTAGTCGCAAGTATTCTACTTTATGCGACTAAAACACGCGACAAGA
AAACGCCAGGAAAAGGGCAGGGCGGCAGCCTGTCGCGTAACTTAGGACTTGTGCGACATGTCGTTTTCAG
AAGACGGCTGCACTGAACGTCAGAAGCCGACTGCACTATAGCAGCGGAGGGGTTGGATCAAAGTACTTTA
AAGTACTTTAAAGTACTTTAAAGTACTTTGATCCCGAGGGGAACCCTGTGGTTGGCATGCACATACAAAT
GGACGAACGGATAAACCTTTTCACGCCCTTTTAAATATCCGATTATTCTAATAAACGCTCTTTTCTCTTA
GGTTTACCCGCCAATATATCCTGTCAAACACTGATAGTTTAAACTGAAGGCGGGAAACGACAATCTGATC
CAAGCTCAAGCTGCTCTAGCCAATACGCAAACCGCCTCTCCCCGCGCGTTGGCCGATTCATTAATGCAGC
TGGCACGACAGGTTTCCCGACTGGAAAGCGGGCAGTGAGCGCAACGCAATTAATGTGAGTTAGCTCACTC
ATTAGGCACCCCAGGCTTTACACTTTATGCTTCCGGCTCGTATGTTGTGTGGAATTGTGAGCGGATAACA
ATTTCACACAGGAAACAGCTATGACATGATTACGAATTCGAGCTCGG
Features (pLannotate 1.2.2; 31 found; start..end, strand, type, name):
    669..693     +  protein_bind   attB1: mutant version of attB; recombination site for the Gateway® BP reaction BP Clonase™
    699..3122    +  CDS            DRP3A: DRP3A_ARATH - Also known as ADL2, ADL2A. Experimental evidence at protein level: Swiss-Prot protein existence level 1. Involved in the control of mitochondrial and peroxisomal division and morphology. In association with PEX11C, PEX11D, PEX11E and FIS1B, is involved in cell cycle-associated constitutive self- replication of preexisting peroxisomes. From Arabidopsis thaliana (Mouse-ear cress).
   3124..3148    -  protein_bind   attB2: mutant version of attB; recombination site for the Gateway® BP reaction BP Clonase™
   3201..3854    +  CDS            mKO&kappa;: mKO&kappa; is a basic (constitutively fluorescent) orange fluorescent protein published in 2008, derived from Verrillofungia concinna. It has low acid sensitivity.
   3929..4088    +  polyA_signal   CaMV poly(A) signal (fragment): cauliflower mosaic virus polyadenylation signal
   4089..4108    +  misc_feature   MCS (fragment): pUC18/19 multiple cloning site
   4129..4147    -  promoter       SP6 promoter: promoter for bacteriophage SP6 RNA polymerase
   4216..4234    -  promoter       T7 promoter: promoter for bacteriophage T7 RNA polymerase
   4237..4394    +  CDS            lacZα (fragment): LacZα fragment of β-galactosidase; lacZ fragment
   4415..4598    +  promoter       NOS promoter: nopaline synthase promoter NOS promoter
   4599..5420    +  CDS            KanR: fusion between an N-terminal peptide of nopaline synthase and Tn5 aminoglycoside phosphotransferase; nos-nptII; confers resistance to kanamycin
   5441..5599    +  CDS            ble (fragment): BLE_KLEPN - Experimental evidence at protein level: Swiss-Prot protein existence level 1. Binding protein with a strong affinity to the bleomycin family of antibiotics. Binds to CL990; an antimitotic-antibiotic compound. From Klebsiella pneumoniae.
   5596..6021    +  CDS            nos (fragment): DHNO_AGRT7 - Protein inferred from homology: Swiss-Prot protein existence level 3. From Agrobacterium tumefaciens (strain T37).
   6045..6297    +  terminator     NOS terminator: nopaline synthase terminator and poly(A) signal
   6390..6414    -  misc_feature   LB T-DNA repeat: left border repeat from nopaline C58 T-DNA
   6673..6696    +  promoter       Pc promoter (fragment): intI1 (promoter lies within the coding sequence); class 1 integron promoter
   6872..6928    +  CDS            GmR (fragment): gentamycin acetyltransferase; aacC1; confers resistance to gentamycin
   6939..7726    +  CDS            SmR (fragment): aminoglycoside adenylyltransferase (Murphy, 1985); aadA; confers resistance to spectinomycin and streptomycin
   7972..8560    +  rep_origin     ori: high-copy-number ColE1/pMB1/pBR322/pUC origin of replication
   8746..8886    -  misc_feature   bom: basis of mobility region from pBR322
   8988..9027    -  CDS            rop (fragment): Rop protein, which maintains plasmids at low copy number; rop
   9230..9424    -  rep_origin     pVS1 oriV: origin of replication for the Pseudomonas plasmid pVS1 (Heeb et al., 2000)
   9490..10563   -  CDS            pVS1 RepA: replication protein from the Pseudomonas plasmid pVS1 (Heeb et al., 2000)
  10992..11621   -  CDS            pVS1 StaA: stability protein from the Pseudomonas plasmid pVS1 (Heeb et al., 2000)
  12181..12582   -  CDS            Y4CG_SINFN (fragment): Protein inferred from homology: Swiss-Prot protein existence level 3. From Sinorhizobium fredii (strain NBRC 101917 / NGR234).
  12952..12976   -  misc_feature   RB T-DNA repeat: right border repeat from nopaline C58 T-DNA
  13040..13128   +  CDS            lacI (fragment): lac repressor; lacI; The lac repressor binds to the lac operator to inhibit transcription in E. coli. This inhibition can be relieved by adding lactose or isopropyl-β-D-thiogalactopyranoside (IPTG).
  13141..13162   +  protein_bind   CAP binding site: CAP binding activates transcription in the presence of cAMP. E. coli catabolite activator protein
  13177..13207   +  promoter       lac promoter: promoter for the E. coli lac operon
  13211..13233   +  protein_bind   lac operator (fragment): The lac repressor binds to the lac operator to inhibit transcription in E. coli. This inhibition can be relieved by adding lactose or isopropyl-β-D-thiogalactopyranoside (IPTG). lac repressor encoded by lacI
  13264..6       +  misc_feature   MCS (fragment) (across the origin): pUC18/19 multiple cloning site
