[The description below was written by a language model from this plasmid's Addgene catalogue record and pLannotate feature annotations shown in this document.]
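Description:
pUBC(k)-AT4G33650-mKOk is a 13.3 kb binary T-DNA plant expression plasmid made by Gateway recombination of the Arabidopsis thaliana AT4G33650.1 coding sequence into the pUBC(k)-DEST-mKOk destination backbone. It replicates in E. coli from a high-copy ColE1/pUC-type origin and also carries the pVS1 replication module (oriV, RepA and the StaA stability protein), which typically supports maintenance in Agrobacterium. A pBR322 bom site is present as well. Bacterial selection is with spectinomycin, conferred by the aadA (SmR) gene.

Between the nopaline-type right and left T-DNA border repeats lies the payload. The insert encodes DRP3A (also called ADL2A or APEM1), a dynamin-related protein involved in mitochondrial and peroxisomal division and morphology. It is flanked by attB1 and attB2 sites left by the Gateway reaction and is followed downstream by the orange fluorescent protein mKOκ, an arrangement consistent with a C-terminal DRP3A-mKOκ fusion, and then by a CaMV polyadenylation signal. The plant promoter driving this cassette is not annotated in the feature table. About 660 nt upstream of attB1 are unannotated, and the "pUBC" name suggests a ubiquitin-type promoter, but the record does not state this. The T-DNA also contains a NOS promoter–nptII (kanamycin resistance)–NOS terminator cassette for selecting transformed plant tissue, along with remnants of lacZα, MCS and phage promoter sequences from the parental vector.

The stated purpose is expression of mKOκ-tagged AT4G33650.1 in plants, which would allow the protein's subcellular localisation to be followed by fluorescence. The associated study concerns lipid metabolism and contact-site homologs at the chloroplast envelope–thylakoid interface.
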