Addgene plasmid #224846: pUBC(k)-AT4G33650-mKOk
Purpose: Plasmid for expression of AT4G33650.1 coding sequence tagged with mKOk in plants
Depositing lab: Rebecca Roston. Depositing organization: University of Nebraska at Lincoln. Publication: Lipid Metabolism and Contact Site Homologs Are Enriched at the Chloroplast Envelope-Thylakoid Interface. LaBrant EW, Smith CN, Torres-Gerena AD, Ishimwe J, Huang F, Tullis A, Litterer L, Modi B, Naldrett MJ, Altartouri B, Roston RL. bioRxiv 2025.06.20.660776; doi: https://doi.org/10.1101/2025.06.20.660776.
Backbone
  Vector backbone: pUBC(k)-DEST-mKOk
  Vector type: Plant Expression
Growth in bacteria
  Bacterial resistance: Spectinomycin, 50 μg/mL
  Growth temperature: 37°C
  Growth strain: DH5alpha
  Copy number: High Copy
Gene/Insert
  Gene/Insert name: AT4G33650.1
  Species: A. thaliana (mustard weed)
  Entrez Gene: DRP3A (a.k.a. AT4G33650, ABERRANT PEROXISOME MORPHOLOGY 1, ADL2, ADL2A, APEM1, ARABIDOPSIS DYNAMIN-LIKE 2, NOXY15, T16L1.140, T16L1_140, dynamin-related protein 3A, non responding to oxylipins 15)
  Cloning method: Gateway Cloning
Terms and licenses: Academic/Nonprofit Terms; Industry Terms: Not Available to Industry
Depositor comments: Please visit https://doi.org/10.1101/2025.06.20.660776 for bioRxiv preprint.
How to cite: pUBC(k)-AT4G33650-mKOk was a gift from Rebecca Roston (Addgene plasmid # 224846 ; http://n2t.net/addgene:224846 ; RRID:Addgene_224846)
